>Addgene plasmid #73592 | hPlekhm1-dsRedM | addgene partial sequence | sequence record 140197 | CMV-F 5'-CGCAAATGGGCGGTAGGCGTG-3'
CAGAGCTGGTTTAGTGAACCGTCAGATCCGCTAGCGCTACCGGACTCAGATCTCGAGTGAGTGGAGATGC
TTTCAGTGGTGGAGAATGGACTGGACCCCCAGGCTGCCATCCCGGTCATCAAGAAGAAGCTGGTGGGATC
CGTGAAGGCCTTGCAGAAGCAGTACGTGTCCCTGGACACGGTGGTCACTAGTGAAGACGGAGATGCCAAC
ACCATGTGCAGCGCCCTGGAGGCCGTATTTATCCATGGCCTGCACGCCAAGCACATCCGAGCTGAGGCCG
GAGGAAAAAGGAAGAAAAGTGCCCACCAGAAGCCTCTGCCCCAGCCTGTCTTCTGGCCCCTCCTGAAAGC
TGTCACCCACAAACACATCATCTCAGAGTTGGAGCACCTGACGTTTGTCAACACGGATGTGGGCCGCTGC
CGGGCATGGCTGCGGCTGGCCCTGAACGATGGCCTGATGGAGTGCTACCTGAAGCTGCTGCTGCAGGAGC
AGGCCCGCTTGCATGAGTACTACCAGCCCACCGCCCTGCTCCGGGATGCTGAGGAGGGCGAGTTCCTCCT
TAGCTTCCTGCAGGGCCTCACGTCCTTGTCCTTCGAACTCTCCTACAAGTCTGCCATCTTAAATGAGTGG
ACGCTCACCCCATTGGCCCTGTCTGGGCTTTGCCCGCTTTCTGAGCTGGACCCTCTCTCTACCTCTGGTG
CAGAACTACAGCGGAAGGAATCTCTGGATTCCATTTCCCATTCTTCAGGCTCTGAAGACATCGAAGTCCA
TCACTCGGGCCATAAGATACGGAGGAACCAGAAGCTGACTGCCTCCTCCCTCAGCCTGGACACGGCCAGT
TCATCCCAGCTGTCCTGCAGCCTAAACTCTGATAGCTGCTTACTCCAAGAGAATGGCTCCAAGAGTCCAG
ACCATTGCGAGGAGCCCATGTCCTGTGACT
