>Addgene plasmid #73592 | hPlekhm1-dsRedM | addgene partial sequence | sequence record 140200 | Mombaerts-mRFPup 5'-GTGGCCGTTCACGGAGCCCTCCATG-3'
ACGTCCTCGGTGTTGTCCATGGTGGCGACCGGTGGATCCCGGGCCCGCGGTACCGTCGACTGCAGAATTC
GAAGCTTGGCGAAAATGTTCTGTTCCTGGTACTTGCGCCGGCGGGCACAGCGGGGGCAGCCCTTCTTCAC
CACAGCCTGGCAGCTCTGGTGGAAGACGGTCTTGCACTCGGCACACCTGACTGTGGTGTCAAACTCAAAG
GGGAAGATGATGTCGTGGTGCTGGCAGATCTGGCAGATGAAGCCGCGCTGGGTGCACAGGTCGCAGTGGT
AGACATGCTGGGAGGCAAATTCAATCAGGGCCTTGAGGAATCCTTCATACACCCCGTCTGCGATCTGTTG
GAGGTCAGCAACACTGAACCTATGCGGAGATTCCAAGAGATAATTCCTGTGGTTGAGCCTCTTGCTGAGC
TCCTTCAGGGCGCCACTCCGGCACAGGCCCAGGTAATCCCCCAGGAGCTTCAGCTGCTCCCGTCTCCTCC
CAATGAGGTGCATCCGCTCCACATGCTCGTACAGAGACGCGTTCACCATCTGCAGGTTGATGAGGGGCTG
GGCCCGGATCTGTGTCAGAAACTTCAGGGCCTGCCTGCAGATCGGGCGCTTGGTGAGGTCCCAGTTGTGG
ATGATCCTGGCCGGAATCACTGAGGCATCGTCTTGGTGGCAGATGTCACAGTAATAGAGGCCAGAGAAGG
CACAGAGCTTGGGTCGTACAAAGGAGAAGCCGATCTGCCGGGAGCAGCCTGCGCAGAAGCAGCCTTGGGA
GTCAAGGCCTTTCTCCATGGGGATAGCCACCAGGTACTGCA
