[The description below was written by a language model from this plasmid's Addgene catalogue record.]
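Description:
hPlekhm1-dsRedM is a mammalian expression plasmid built on the Clontech pDsRed-Monomer-N1 backbone. It carries the human PLEKHM1 coding sequence (about 3.2 kb) in a construct of roughly 7.9 kb. The insert was placed by restriction cloning between the NheI and KpnI sites of the multiple cloning site, upstream of the backbone's DsRed-Monomer coding sequence. The protein is therefore produced as a fusion with the monomeric red fluorescent protein at its C terminus. The record does not name the promoter explicitly, but a CMV forward primer is listed for sequencing, which is consistent with the CMV immediate-early promoter used in N1-series vectors to drive strong constitutive expression in mammalian cells. No feature table is provided, so other backbone elements such as origins and polyadenylation signals are not documented here.

The plasmid is propagated in E. coli as a high-copy plasmid under kanamycin selection. Transfected mammalian cells can be selected with G418 through the neomycin resistance marker, which permits the derivation of stable lines as well as transient expression.

The stated purpose is to express human Plekhm1 in mammalian cells. The red fluorescent tag allows the protein's subcellular distribution to be followed by fluorescence microscopy in live or fixed cells. The associated publication concerns the involvement of PLEKHM1 in vesicular transport in osteoclasts and in osteopetrosis in humans and rats. This suggests use in localisation and trafficking studies, for example examining association of the protein with vesicular compartments.
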