Addgene plasmid #73592: hPlekhm1-dsRedM
Purpose: Express human Plekhm1 in mammalian cells
Depositing lab: Paul Odgren. Depositing organization: University of Massachusetts, Worcester. Publication: Involvement of PLEKHM1 in osteoclastic vesicular transport and osteopetrosis in incisors absent rats and humans. Van Wesenbeeck L, Odgren PR, Coxon FP, Frattini A, Moens P, Perdu B, MacKay CA, Van Hul E, Timmermans JP, Vanhoenacker F, Jacobs R, Peruzzi B, Teti A, Helfrich MH, Rogers MJ, Villa A, Van Hul W. J Clin Invest. 2007 Apr;117(4):919-30. 10.1172/JCI30328 PubMed 17404618.
Backbone
  Vector backbone: pDsRed-Monomer-N1
  Backbone manufacturer: Clontech
  Backbone size w/o insert (bp): 4691
  Total vector size (bp): 7868
  Vector type: Mammalian Expression
  Selectable markers: Neomycin (select with G418)
Growth in bacteria
  Bacterial resistance: Kanamycin, 50 μg/mL
  Growth temperature: 37°C
  Growth strain: DH5alpha
  Copy number: High Copy
Gene/Insert
  Gene/Insert name: Plekhm1
  Species: H. sapiens (human)
  Insert size (bp): 3171
  GenBank ID: NM_183034
  Entrez Gene: PLEKHM1 (a.k.a. AP162, B2, OPTA3, OPTB6)
  Tag / fusion protein: dsRed (C terminal on backbone)
  Cloning method: Restriction Enzyme; 5′ cloning site Nhe1 (unknown if destroyed); 3′ cloning site Kpn1 (unknown if destroyed)
  Sequencing primers: 5′ CMV fwd primer
Terms and licenses: Academic/Nonprofit Terms; Industry Terms: Not Available to Industry
How to cite: hPlekhm1-dsRedM was a gift from Paul Odgren (Addgene plasmid # 73592 ; http://n2t.net/addgene:73592 ; RRID:Addgene_73592)
